>Addgene plasmid #31906 | pActinin-LSSmKate1-N1 | depositor full sequence | sequence record 36020 | pActinin-LSSmKate1-N1 sequence 7357 bps
TAGTTATTAATAGTAATCAATTACGGGGTCATTAGTTCATAGCCCATATATGGAGTTCCGCGTTACATAA
CTTACGGTAAATGGCCCGCCTGGCTGACCGCCCAACGACCCCCGCCCATTGACGTCAATAATGACGTATG
TTCCCATAGTAACGCCAATAGGGACTTTCCATTGACGTCAATGGGTGGAGTATTTACGGTAAACTGCCCA
CTTGGCAGTACATCAAGTGTATCATATGCCAAGTACGCCCCCTATTGACGTCAATGACGGTAAATGGCCC
GCCTGGCATTATGCCCAGTACATGACCTTATGGGACTTTCCTACTTGGCAGTACATCTACGTATTAGTCA
TCGCTATTACCATGGTGATGCGGTTTTGGCAGTACATCAATGGGCGTGGATAGCGGTTTGACTCACGGGG
ATTTCCAAGTCTCCACCCCATTGACGTCAATGGGAGTTTGTTTTGGCACCAAAATCAACGGGACTTTCCA
AAATGTCGTAACAACTCCGCCCCATTGACGCAAATGGGCGGTAGGCGTGTACGGTGGGAGGTCTATATAA
GCAGAGCTGGTTTAGTGAACCGTCAGATCCGCTAGCGCTACCGGACTCAGATCTCGAGCTCAAGCTTCGC
ACCATCATGGACCATTATGATTCTCAGCAAACCAACGATTACATGCAGCCAGAAGAGGACTGGGACCGGG
ACCTGCTCCTGGACCCGGCCTGGGAGAAGCAGCAGAGAAAGACATTCACGGCATGGTGTAACTCCCACCT
CCGGAAGGCGGGGACACAGATCGAGAACATCGAAGAGGACTTCCGGGATGGCCTGAAGCTCATGCTGCTG
CTGGAGGTCATCTCAGGTGAACGCTTGGCCAAGCCAGAGCGAGGCAAGATGAGAGTGCACAAGATCTCCA
ACGTCAACAAGGCCCTGGATTTCATAGCCAGCAAAGGCGTCAAACTGGTGTCCATCGGAGCCGAAGAAAT
CGTGGATGGGAATGTGAAGATGACCCTGGGCATGATCTGGACCATCATCCTGCGCTTTGCCATCCAGGAC
ATCTCCGTGGAAGAGACTTCAGCCAAGGAAGGGCTGCTCCTGTGGTGTCAGAGAAAGACAGCCCCTTACA
AAAATGTCAACATCCAGAACTTCCACATAAGCTGGAAGGATGGCCTCGGCTTCTGTGCTTTGATCCACCG
ACACCGGCCCGAGCTGATTGACTACGGGAAGCTGCGGAAGGATGATCCACTCACAAATCTGAATACGGCT
TTTGACGTGGCAGAGAAGTACCTGGACATCCCCAAGATGCTGGATGCCGAAGACATCGTTGGAACTGCCC
GACCGGATGAGAAAGCCATCATGACTTACGTGTCTAGCTTCTACCACGCCTTCTCTGGAGCCCAGAAGGC
GGAGACAGCAGCCAATCGCATCTGCAAGGTGTTGGCCGTCAACCAGGAGAACGAGCAGCTTATGGAAGAC
TACGAGAAGCTGGCCAGTGATCTGTTGGAGTGGATCCGCCGCACAATCCCGTGGCTGGAGAACCGGGTGC
CCGAGAACACCATGCATGCCATGCAACAGAAGCTGGAGGACTTCCGGGACTACCGGCGCCTGCACAAGCC
GCCCAAGGTGCAGGAGAAGTGCCAGCTGGAGATCAACTTCAACACGCTGCAGACCAAGCTGCGGCTCAGC
AACCGGCCTGCCTTCATGCCCTCTGAGGGCAGGATGGTCTCGGACATCAACAATGCCTGGGGCTGCCTGG
AGCAGGTGGAGAAGGGCTATGAGGAGTGGTTGCTGAATGAGATCCGGAGGCTGGAGCGACTGGACCACCT
GGCAGAGAAGTTCCGGCAGAAGGCCTCCATCCACGAGGCCTGGACTGACGGCAAAGAGGCCATGCTGCGA
CAGAAGGACTATGAGACCGCCACCCTCTCGGAGATCAAGGCCTTGCTCAAGAAGCATGAGGCCTTCGAGA
GTGACCTGGCTGCCCACCAGGACCGTGTGGAGCAGATTGCCGCCATCGCACAGGAGCTCAATGAGCTGGA
CTATTATGACTCACCCAGTGTCAACGCCCGTTGCCAAAAGATCTGTGACCAGTGGGACAATCTGGGGGCC
CTAACTCAGAAGCGAAGGGAAGCTCTGGAGCGGACCGAGAAACTGCTGGAGACCATTGACCAGCTGTACT
TGGAGTATGCCAAGCGGGCTGCACCCTTCAACAACTGGATGGAGGGGGCCATGGAGGACCTGCAGGACAC
CTTCATTGTGCACACCATTGAGGAGATCCAGGGACTGACCACAGCCCATGAGCAGTTCAAGGCCACCCTC
CCTGATGCCGACAAGGAGCGCCTGGCCATCCTGGGCATCCACAATGAGGTGTCCAAGATTGTCCAGACCT
ACCACGTCAATATGGCGGGCACCAACCCCTACACAACCATCACGCCTCAGGAGATCAATGGCAAATGGGA
CCACGTGCGGCAGCTGGTGCCTCGGAGGGACCAAGCTCTGACGGAGGAGCATGCCCGACAGCAGCACAAT
GAGAGGCTACGCAAGCAGTTTGGAGCCCAGGCCAATGTCATCGGGCCCTGGATCCAGACCAAGATGGAGG
AGATCGGGAGGATCTCCATTGAGATGCATGGGACCCTGGAGGACCAGCTCAGCCACCTGCGGCAGTATGA
GAAGAGCATCGTCAACTACAAGCCAAAGATTGATCAGCTGGAGGGCGACCACCAGCTCATCCAGGAGGCG
CTCATCTTCGACAACAAGCACACCAACTACACCATGGAGCACATCCGTGTGGGCTGGGAGCAGCTGCTCA
CCACCATCGCCAGGACCATCAATGAGGTAGAGAACCAGATCCTGACCCGGGATGCCAAGGGCATCAGCCA
GGAGCAGATGAATGAGTTCCGGGCCTCCTTCAACCACTTTGACCGGGATCACTCCGGCACACTGGGTCCC
GAGGAGTTCAAAGCCTGCCTCATCAGCTTGGGTTATGATATTGGCAACGACCCCCAGGGAGAAGCAGAAT
TTGCCCGCATCATGAGCATTGTGGACCCCAACCGCCTGGGGGTAGTGACATTCCAGGCCTTCATTGACTT
CATGTCCCGCGAGACAGCCGACACAGATACAGCAGACCAAGTCATGGCTTCCTTCAAGATCCTGGCTGGG
GACAAGAACTACATTACCATGGACGAGCTGCGCCGCGAGCTGCCACCCGACCAGGCTGAGTACTGCATCG
CGCGGATGGCCCCCTACACCGGCCCCGACTCCGTGCCAGGTGCTCTGGACTACATGTCCTTCTCCACGGC
GCTGTACGGCGAGAGTGACCTCAAGCTTCGAATTCTGCAGTCGACGGTACCGCGGGCCCGGGATCCACCG
GTCGCCACCATGAGCGAGCTGATTAAGGAGAACATGCACATGAAGCTGTACATGGAAGGCACCGTGAACA
ACCACCACTTCAAGTGCACATCCGAGGGCGAAGGCAAGCCCTACGAGGGCACCCAGACCATGAGAATCAA
GGTGGTCGAGGGCGGCCCTCTACCCTTCGCCTTCGACATCTTGGCTACCAGCTTCATGTACGGCAGCTAC
ACCTTCATCAACCACACCCAGGGCATCCCCGACTTCTTTAAGCAGTCCTTCCCTGAGGGCTTCACATGGG
AGAGAGTCACCACATACGAAGACGGGGGCGTGCTGACCGCTACCCAGGACACCAGCCTCCAGGACGGTTG
CCTCATCTACAACGTCAAGATCAGAGGGGTGAACTTCACATCCAACGGCCCTGTGATGCAGAAGAAAACA
CTCGGCTGGGAGGCCGGGACCGAGATGCTGTACCCCGCTGACGGCGGCCTGGAAGGCAGAAGCGACGAGG
CCCTGAAGCTCGTGGGCGGGGGCCACCTGATCTGCAACTTGAAGAGCACATACAGATCCAAGAAACCCGC
TAAGAATCTCAAGGTGCCCGGCGTCTACTATGTGGACCGAAGACTGGAAAGAATCAAGGAGGCCGACAAA
GAGACCTACGTCGAGCAGCACGAGGTGGCTGTGGCCAGATACTGCGACCTCTCTAGCAAACTGGGGCACA
AGCTTAATTAAAGCGGCCGCGACTCTAGATCATAATCAGCCATACCACATTTGTAGAGGTTTTACTTGCT
TTAAAAAACCTCCCACACCTCCCCCTGAACCTGAAACATAAAATGAATGCAATTGTTGTTGTTAACTTGT
TTATTGCAGCTTATAATGGTTACAAATAAAGCAATAGCATCACAAATTTCACAAATAAAGCATTTTTTTC
ACTGCATTCTAGTTGTGGTTTGTCCAAACTCATCAATGTATCTTAAGGCGTAAATTGTAAGCGTTAATAT
TTTGTTAAAATTCGCGTTAAATTTTTGTTAAATCAGCTCATTTTTTAACCAATAGGCCGAAATCGGCAAA
ATCCCTTATAAATCAAAAGAATAGACCGAGATAGGGT
[37 nt withheld, positions 4448-4484]
AAAGAACGTGGACTCCAACGTCAAAGG
[49 nt withheld, positions 4512-4560]
T
[91 nt withheld, positions 4562-4652]
G
[124 nt withheld, positions 4654-4777]
CAGGTGGCACTTTTCGGGGAAATGTGCGCGGAACCCCTATTTGTTTATTTTTCTAAATACATTCAAATAT
GTATCCGCTCATGAGACAATAACCCTGATAAATGCTTCAATAATATTGAAAAAGGAAGAGTCCTGAGGCG
GAAAGAACCAGCTGTGGAATGTGTGTCAGTTAGGGTGTGGAAAGTCCCCAGGCTCCCCAGCAGGCAGAAG
TATGCAAAGCATGCATCTCAATTAGTCAGCAACCAGGTGTGGAAAGTCCCCAGGCTCCCCAGCAGGCAGA
AGTATGCAAAGCATGCATCTCAATTAGTCAGCAACCATAGTCCCGCCCCTAACTCCGCCCATCCCGCCCC
TAACTCCGCCCAGTTCCGCCCATTCTCCGCCCCATGGCTGACTAATTTTTTTTATTTATGCAGAGGCCGA
GGCCGCCTCGGCCTCTGAGCTATTCCAGAAGTAGTGAGGAGGCTTTTTTGGAGGCCTAGGCTTTTGCAAA
GATCGATCAAGAGACAGGATGAGGATCGTTTCGCATGATTGAACAAGATGGATTGCACGCAGGTTCTCCG
GCCGCTTGGGTGGAGAGGCTATTCGGCTATGACTGGGCACAACAGACAATCGGCTGCTCTGATGCCGCCG
TGTTCCGGCTGTCAGCGCAGGGGCGCCCGGTTCTTTTTGTCAAGACCGACCTGTCCGGTGCCCTGAATGA
ACTGCAAGACGAGGCAGCGCGGCTATCGTGGCTGGCCACGACGGGCGTTCCTTGCGCAGCTGTGCTCGAC
GTTGTCACTGAAGCGGGAAGGGACTGGCTGCTATTGGGCGAAGTGCCGGGGCAGGATCTCCTGTCATCTC
ACCTTGCTCCTGCCGAGAAAGTATCCATCATGGCTGATGCAATGCGGCGGCTGCATACGCTTGATCCGGC
TACCTGCCCATTCGACCACCAAGCGAAACATCGCATCGAGCGAGCACGTACTCGGATGGAAGCCGGTCTT
GTCGATCAGGATGATCTGGACGAAGAGCATCAGGGGCTCGCGCCAGCCGAACTGTTCGCCAGGCTCAAGG
CGAGCATGCCCGACGGCGAGGATCTCGTCGTGACCCATGGCGATGCCTGCTTGCCGAATATCATGGTGGA
AAATGGCCGCTTTTCTGGATTCATCGACTGTGGCCGGCTGGGTGTGGCGGACCGCTATCAGGACATAGCG
TTGGCTACCCGTGATATTGCTGAAGAGCTTGGCGGCGAATGGGCTGACCGCTTCCTCGTGCTTTACGGTA
TCGCCGCTCCCGATTCGCAGCGCATCGCCTTCTATCGCCTTCTTGACGAGTTCTTCTGAGCGGGACTCTG
GGGTTCGAAATGACCGACCAAGCGACGCCCAACCTGCCATCACGAGATTTCGATTCCACCGCCGCCTTCT
ATGAAAGGTTGGGCTTCGGAATCGTTTTCCGGGACGCCGGCTGGATGATCCTCCAGCGCGGGGATCTCAT
GCTGGAGTTCTTCGCCCACCCTAGGGGGAGGCTAACTGAAACACGGAAGGAGACAATACCGGAAGGAACC
CGCGCTATGACGGCAATAAAAAGACAGAATAAAACGCACGGTGTTGGGTCGTTTGTTCATAAACGCGGGG
TTCGGTCCCAGGGCTGGCACTCTGTCGATACCCCACCGAGACCCCATTGGGGCCAATACGCCCGCGTTTC
TTCCTTTTCCCCACCCCACCCCCCAAGTTCGGGTGAAGGCCCAGGGCTCGCAGCCAACGTCGGGGCGGCA
GGCCCTGCCATAGCCTCAGGTTACTCATATATACTTTAGATTGATTTAAAACTTCATTTTTAATTTAAAA
GGATCTAGGTGAAGATCCTTTTTGATAATCTCATGACCAAAATCCCTTAACGTGAGTTTTCGTTCCACTG
AGCGTCAGACCCCGTAGAAAAGATCAAAGGATCTTCTTGAGATCCTTTTTTTCTGCGCGTAATCTGCTGC
TTGCAAACAAAAAAACCACCGCTACCAGCGGTGGTTTGTTTGCCGGATCAAGAGCTACCAACTCTTTTTC
CGAAGGTAACTGGCTTCAGCAGAGCGCAGATACCAAATACTGTCCTTCTAGTGTAGCCGTAGTTAGGCCA
CCACTTCAAGAACTCTGTAGCACCGCCTACATACCTCGCTCTGCTAATCCTGTTACCAGTGGCTGCTGCC
AGTGGCGATAAGTCGTGTCTTACCGGGTTGGACTCAAGACGATAGTTACCGGATAAGGCGCAGCGGTCGG
GCTGAACGGGGGGTTCGTGCACACAGCCCAGCTTGGAGCGAACGACCTACACCGAACTGAGATACCTACA
GCGTGAGCTATGAGAAAGCGCCACGCTTCCCGAAGGGAGAAAGGCGGACAGGTATCCGGTAAGCGGCAGG
GTCGGAACAGGAGAGCGCACGAGGGAGCTTCCAGGGGGAAACGCCTGGTATCTTTATAGTCCTGTCGGGT
TTCGCCACCTCTGACTTGAGCGTCGATTTTTGTGATGCTCGTCAGGGGGGCGGAGCCTATGGAAAAACGC
CAGCAACGCGGCCTTTTTACGGTTCCTGGCCTTTTGCTGGCCTTTTGCTCACATGTTCTT
Features (pLannotate 1.2.2; 16 found; start..end, strand, type, name):
     61..364     +  enhancer       CMV enhancer: human cytomegalovirus immediate early enhancer
    365..568     +  promoter       CMV promoter: human cytomegalovirus (CMV) immediate early promoter
    591..629     +  misc_feature   MCS (fragment): multiple cloning site
    637..3312    +  CDS            ACTN1: ACTN1_HUMAN - Experimental evidence at protein level: Swiss-Prot protein existence level 1. F-actin cross-linking protein which is thought to anchor actin to a variety of intracellular structures. This is a bundling protein. From Homo sapiens (Human).
   3310..3356    +  misc_feature   MCS (fragment): multiple cloning site
   3370..4068    +  CDS            LSS-mKate1: LSS-mKate1 is a basic (constitutively fluorescent) long stokes shift fluorescent protein published in 2010, derived from Entacmaea quadricolor. It has very low acid sensitivity.
   4088..4171    +  CDS            large T antigen (fragment): large T antigen from SV40 (simian virus 40)
   4194..4315    +  polyA_signal   SV40 poly(A) signal: SV40 polyadenylation signal
   4349..4777    -  rep_origin     f1 ori (sequence partly withheld): f1 bacteriophage origin of replication; arrow indicates direction of (+) strand synthesis
   4804..4908    +  promoter       AmpR promoter: bla
   4910..5267    +  promoter       SV40 promoter: SV40 enhancer and early promoter
   5302..6096    +  CDS            NeoR/KanR: aminoglycoside phosphotransferase from Tn5; aph(3')-II (or nptII); confers resistance to neomycin, kanamycin, and G418 (Geneticin®)
   6117..6269    +  CDS            ble (fragment): BLE_KLEPN - Experimental evidence at protein level: Swiss-Prot protein existence level 1. Binding protein with a strong affinity to the bleomycin family of antibiotics. Binds to CL990; an antimitotic-antibiotic compound. From Klebsiella pneumoniae.
   6328..6375    +  polyA_signal   HSV TK poly(A) signal: herpes simplex virus thymidine kinase polyadenylation signal (Cole and Stacy, 1985)
   6466..6482    -  polyA_signal   bGH poly(A) signal (fragment): bovine growth hormone polyadenylation signal
   6704..7292    +  rep_origin     ori: high-copy-number ColE1/pMB1/pBR322/pUC origin of replication
