[The description below was written by a language model from this plasmid's Addgene catalogue record and pLannotate feature annotations shown in this document.]
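Description:
pActinin-LSSmKate1-N1 is a 7,357 bp mammalian expression plasmid built on the Clontech N1 backbone, in which a gene of interest is placed upstream of a fluorescent protein so that the tag sits at the C-terminus of the fusion. Here the human cytomegalovirus immediate early enhancer and promoter drive a coding sequence annotated as human alpha-actinin 1 (ACTN1), an F-actin cross-linking and bundling protein. It is joined through a short stretch of residual multiple cloning site to LSS-mKate1, and the transcript ends at an SV40 polyadenylation signal. The record lists XhoI and AgeI as the retained cloning sites. LSS-mKate1 is a monomeric red fluorescent protein with a large Stokes shift, derived from the Entacmaea quadricolor protein lineage. Relative to mKate it carries the substitutions K69Y, P131T, S148G, M167E, T183S and M196V, numbered according to EGFP alignment.

The plasmid replicates in E. coli at high copy from a ColE1/pUC-type origin and also carries an f1 origin for single-stranded DNA production. A single Tn5 aminoglycoside phosphotransferase gene (NeoR/KanR) serves both hosts. A bacterial promoter placed just upstream of the SV40 early promoter gives kanamycin resistance in bacteria, while the SV40 promoter together with an HSV TK polyadenylation signal allows G418 selection of stably transfected mammalian cells. The short large T antigen, ble and bGH poly(A) fragments in the annotation appear to be backbone remnants or partial matches rather than functional parts. The construct is suited to labelling alpha-actinin-containing actin structures in live mammalian cells. It also shows that LSS-mKate1 works as a fusion tag, and its large Stokes shift is useful for multicolour imaging alongside conventional red or green fluorophores.
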