Addgene plasmid #31906: pActinin-LSSmKate1-N1
Depositing lab: Vladislav Verkhusha. Depositing organization: Albert Einstein College of Medicine. Publication: Monomeric red fluorescent proteins with a large Stokes shift. Piatkevich KD, Hulit J, Subach OM, Wu B, Abdulla A, Segall JE, Verkhusha VV. Proc Natl Acad Sci U S A. 2010 Mar 23;107(12):5369-74. Epub 2010 Mar 8. 10.1073/pnas.0914365107 PubMed 20212155.
Backbone
  Vector backbone: N1
  Backbone manufacturer: Clontech
  Modifications to backbone: LSS-mKate1 insert
  Vector type: Mammalian Expression
  Selectable markers: Neomycin (select with G418)
Growth in bacteria
  Bacterial resistance: Kanamycin, 50 μg/mL
  Growth temperature: 37°C
  Growth strain: DH5alpha
  Copy number: High Copy
Gene/Insert
  Gene/Insert name: alpha-actinin LSS-mKate1
  Mutation: K69Y/P131T/S148G/M167E/T183S/M196V compared to mKate but numbering is relative to EGFP
  Cloning method: Restriction Enzyme; 5′ cloning site XhoI (not destroyed); 3′ cloning site AgeI (not destroyed)
  Sequencing primers: 5′ ggtaggcgtgtacggtgggag
Terms and licenses: Academic/Nonprofit Terms; Industry Terms: Not Available to Industry
How to cite: pActinin-LSSmKate1-N1 was a gift from Vladislav Verkhusha (Addgene plasmid # 31906 ; http://n2t.net/addgene:31906 ; RRID:Addgene_31906)
