>Addgene plasmid #31906 | pActinin-LSSmKate1-N1 | addgene partial sequence | sequence record 37465 | CMV-F 5'-CGCAAATGGGCGGTAGGCGTG-3'
AGTGAACCGTCAGATCCGCTAGCGCTACCGGACTCAGATCTCGAGCTCAAGCTTCGCACCATCATGGACC
ATTATGATTCTCAGCAAACCAACGATTACATGCAGCCAGAAGAGGACTGGGACCGGGACCTGCTCCTGGA
CCCGGCCTGGGAGAAGCAGCAGAGAAAGACATTCACGGCATGGTGTAACTCCCACCTCCGGAAGGCGGGG
ACACAGATCGAGAACATCGAAGAGGACTTCCGGGATGGCCTGAAGCTCATGCTGCTGCTGGAGGTCATCT
CAGGTGAACGCTTGGCCAAGCCAGAGCGAGGCAAGATGAGAGTGCACAAGATCTCCAACGTCAACAAGGC
CCTGGATTTCATAGCCAGCAAAGGCGTCAAACTGGTGTCCATCGGAGCCGAAGAAATCGTGGATGGGAAT
GTGAAGATGACCCTGGGCATGATCTGGACCATCATCCTGCGCTTTGCCATCCAGGACATCTCCGTGGAAG
AGACTTCAGCCAAGGAAGGGCTGCTCCTGTGGTGTCAGAGAAAGACAGCCCCTTACAAAAATGTCAACAT
CCAGAACTTCCACATAAGCTGGAAGGATGGCCTCGGCTTCTGTGCTTTGATCCACCGACACCGGCCCGAG
CTGATTGACTACGGGAAGCTGCGGAAGGATGATCCACTCACAAATCTGAATACGGCTTTTGACGTGGCAG
AGAAGTACCTGGACATCCCCAAGATGCTGGATGCCGAAGACATCGTTGGAACTGCCCGACCGGATGAGAA
AGCCATCATGACTTACGTGTCTAGCTTCTACCACGCCTTCTCTGGAGCCCAGAAGGCGGAGACAGCAGCC
AATCGCATCTGCAAGGTGTTGGCCGTCAACCAGGAGAACGAGCAGCTTATGGAAGACTACGAGAAGCTGG
CCAGTGATCTG
