>Addgene plasmid #31906 | pActinin-LSSmKate1-N1 | addgene partial sequence | sequence record 37880 | SV40pA-R 5'-GAAATTTGTGATGCTATTGC-3'
AGTTAACAACAACAATTGCATTCATTTTATGTTTCAGGTTCAGGGGGAGGTGTGGGAGGTTTTTTAAAGC
AAGTAAAACCTCTACAAATGTGGTATGGCTGATTATGATCTAGAGTCGCGGCCGCTTTAATTAAGCTTGT
GCCCCAGTTTGCTAGGGAGGTCGCAGTATCTGGCCACAGCCACCTCGTGCTGCTCGACGTAGGTCTCTTT
GTCGGCCTCCTTGATTCTTTCCAGTCTTCGGTCCACATAGTAGACGCCGGGCACCTTGAGATTCTTAGCG
GGTTTCTTGGATCTGTATGTGCTCTTCAAGTTGCAGATCAGGTGGCCCCCGCCCACGAGCTTCAGGGCCT
CGTCGCTTCTGCCTTCCAGGCCGCCGTCAGCGGGGTACAGCATCTCGGTCCCGGCCTCCCAGCCGAGTGT
TTTCTTCTGCATCACAGGGCCGTTGGATGTGAAGTTCACCCCTCTGATCTTGACGTTGTAGATGAGGCAA
CCGTCCTGGAGGCTGGTGTCCTGGGTAGCGGTCAGCACGCCCCCGTCTTCGTATGTGGTGACTCTCTCCC
ATGTGAAGCCCTCAGGGAAGGACTGCTTAAAGAAGTCGGGGATGCCCTGGGTGTGGTTGATGAAGGTGTA
GCTGCCGTACATGAAGCTGGTAGCCAAGATGTCGAAGGCGAAGGGTAGAGGGCCGCCCTCGACCACCTTG
ATTCTCATGGTCTGGGTGCCCTCGTAGGGCTTGCCTTCGCCCTCGGATGTGCACTTGAAGTGGTGGTTGT
TCACGGTGCCTTCCATGTACAGCTTCATGTGCATGTTCTCCTTAATCAGCTCGCTCATGGTGGCGACCGG
TGGATCC
